Addgene plasmid #212459: pTwist-SARS-CoV-2 Spike-deltaC18 G142D (GAT)+deltaV143-Y145
Purpose: Encodes SARS-CoV-2 spike G142D, V143-Y145 deletion for pseudovirus production
Depositing lab: Alejandro Balazs. Depositing organization: Massachusetts General Hospital. Publication: Ongoing evolution of SARS-CoV-2 drives escape from mRNA vaccine-induced humoral immunity. Roederer AL, Cao Y, Denis KS, Sheehan ML, Li CJ, Lam EC, Gregory DJ, Poznansky MC, Iafrate AJ, Canaday DH, Gravenstein S, Garcia-Beltran WF, Balazs AB. medRxiv [Preprint]. 2024 Mar 7:2024.03.05.24303815. doi: 10.1101/2024.03.05.24303815. PubMed 38496628.
Backbone
  Vector backbone: pTwist-CMV-BetaGlobin-WPRE-Neo
  Backbone manufacturer: Twist
  Vector type: Mammalian Expression
Growth in bacteria
  Bacterial resistance: Ampicillin, 100 μg/mL
  Growth temperature: 37°C
  Growth strain: NEB Stable
  Copy number: High Copy
Gene/Insert
  Gene/Insert name: SARS-CoV-2 Spike G142D, V143-Y145 deletion
  Species: Severe acute respiratory syndrome coronavirus 2
  Mutation: G142D, V143-Y145 deletion
  Entrez Gene: S (a.k.a. GU280_gp02, spike glycoprotein)
  Promoter: CAG
  Cloning method: Ligation Independent Cloning
Terms and licenses: Academic/Nonprofit Terms; Industry Terms: Not Available to Industry
Depositor comments: Please visit https://www.medrxiv.org/content/10.1101/2024.03.05.24303815v1 for medRxiv preprint.
How to cite: pTwist-SARS-CoV-2 Spike-deltaC18 G142D (GAT)+deltaV143-Y145 was a gift from Alejandro Balazs (Addgene plasmid # 212459 ; http://n2t.net/addgene:212459 ; RRID:Addgene_212459)
