[The description below was written by a language model from this plasmid's Addgene catalogue record and pLannotate feature annotations shown in this document.]
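Description:
pTwist-SARS-CoV-2 Spike-deltaC18 G142D (GAT)+deltaV143-Y145 is a mammalian expression plasmid of about 10.5 kb built on the Twist pTwist-CMV-BetaGlobin-WPRE-Neo backbone. It is maintained in E. coli through a high-copy ColE1/pUC-type origin and an ampicillin resistance (β-lactamase) gene. A separate cassette, consisting of the SV40 early promoter, the neo (nptII) coding sequence and the bGH polyadenylation signal, offers G418-type selection in mammalian cells.

The payload is the SARS-CoV-2 spike glycoprotein carrying the G142D substitution (the name indicates a GAT codon) together with deletion of residues V143 to Y145, changes in the N-terminal domain. The "deltaC18" in the name points to an 18-residue truncation of the cytoplasmic tail, a modification commonly used to improve spike incorporation into pseudotyped particles, although the catalogue mutation field does not list it. The catalogue gives the promoter as CAG, whereas the annotated sequence and the backbone name indicate a CMV enhancer and CMV promoter elements followed by a truncated human β-globin intron upstream of the spike open reading frame. These two descriptions do not fully agree. Downstream of the coding sequence, which spans the numbering origin of the circular record, lies a WPRE to boost transcript stability and expression; an SV40 poly(A) signal follows it but is annotated on the opposite strand. β-globin insulators, bacterial rrnG and T7 terminators and a synthetic poly(A) signal flank the units, presumably to limit transcriptional read-through.

The plasmid is intended for transfection into producer cells to supply this spike variant as the envelope for pseudovirus production. The associated work concerns antibody escape by evolving SARS-CoV-2 variants from mRNA vaccine-induced humoral immunity.
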