Features (pLannotate 1.2.2; 21 found; start..end, strand, type, name):
    198..786     +  misc_feature   WPRE: woodchuck hepatitis virus posttranscriptional regulatory element
    839..960     -  polyA_signal   SV40 poly(A) signal: SV40 polyadenylation signal
    983..1052    -  CDS            large T antigen (fragment): large T antigen from SV40 (simian virus 40)
   1075..1121    +  terminator     T7 terminator: transcription terminator for bacteriophage T7 RNA polymerase
   1151..1287    +  terminator     rrnG terminator: transcription terminator from the E. coli ribosomal RNA rrnG operon (Albrechtsen et al., 1991)
   1332..1403    +  misc_feature   3' β-globin insulator: insulator downstream of the human β-globin locus (Farrell et al., 2002)
   1448..1644    +  promoter       SV40 promoter: SV40 early promoter
   1658..2449    +  CDS            neo: KKA2_KLEPN - Also known as kan, nptII. Experimental evidence at protein level: Swiss-Prot protein existence level 1. Resistance to kanamycin, neomycin, paromomycin, ribostamycin, butirosin and gentamicin B. From Klebsiella pneumoniae.
   2463..2687    +  polyA_signal   bGH poly(A) signal: bovine growth hormone polyadenylation signal
   2883..3471    -  rep_origin     ori: high-copy-number ColE1/pMB1/pBR322/pUC origin of replication
   3643..3707    -  CDS            bla(M) (fragment): β-lactamase lacking the signal sequence; bla(M); allows cytosolic expression of β-lactamase
   4217..5077    +  CDS            AmpR: β-lactamase; bla; confers resistance to ampicillin, carbenicillin, and related antibiotics
   5090..5226    +  terminator     rrnG terminator: transcription terminator from the E. coli ribosomal RNA rrnG operon (Albrechtsen et al., 1991)
   5378..5449    +  misc_feature   5' β-globin insulator: insulator upstream of the human β-globin locus (Farrell et al., 2002)
   5454..5500    -  terminator     T7 terminator: transcription terminator for bacteriophage T7 RNA polymerase
   5518..5566    -  polyA_signal   poly(A) signal: synthetic polyadenylation signal
   5647..5950    +  enhancer       CMV enhancer: human cytomegalovirus immediate early enhancer
   6023..6040    -  promoter       CMV promoter (fragment): human cytomegalovirus (CMV) immediate early promoter
   6103..6154    +  promoter       CMVd2 promoter: truncated human cytomegalovirus (CMV) immediate early promoter that yields moderately reduced expression relative to the full-length promoter
   6288..6763    +  intron         β-globin intron: internally truncated intron from human β-globin
   6822..124     +  CDS            S (across the origin): SPIKE_SARS2 - Experimental evidence at protein level: Swiss-Prot protein existence level 1. [Spike glycoprotein]: May down-regulate host tetherin (BST2) by lysosomal degradation, thereby counteracting its antiviral activity. From Severe acute respiratory syndrome coronavirus 2 (2019-nCoV) (SARS-CoV-2).
>Addgene plasmid #212459 | pTwist-SARS-CoV-2 Spike-deltaC18 G142D (GAT)+deltaV143-Y145 | addgene full sequence | sequence record 447107 | Addgene NGS Result
GTACATTTGGTTGGGCTTTATCGCCGGACTTATAGCTATCGTTATGGTCACAATTATGTTGTGCTGTATG
ACTAGCTGTTGTTCCTGCTTGAAAGGATGTTGCAGTTGCGGATCTTGTTGTAAATAAAGGATCCTCTAGA
AGTTGTCTCCTCCTGCACTGACTGACTGATACAATCGATTTCTGGATCCGCAGGCCTAATCAACCTCTGG
ATTACAAAATTTGTGAAAGATTGACTGGTATTCTTAACTATGTTGCTCCTTTTACGCTATGTGGATACGC
TGCTTTAATGCCTTTGTATCATGCTATTGCTTCCCGTATGGCTTTCATTTTCTCCTCCTTGTATAAATCC
TGGTTGCTGTCTCTTTATGAGGAGTTGTGGCCCGTTGTCAGGCAACGTGGCGTGGTGTGCACTGTGTTTG
CTGACGCAACCCCCACTGGTTGGGGCATTGCCACCACCTGTCAGCTCCTTTCCGGGACTTTCGCTTTCCC
CCTCCCTATTGCCACGGCGGAACTCATCGCCGCCTGCCTTGCCCGCTGCTGGACAGGGGCTCGGCTGTTG
GGCACTGACAATTCCGTGGTGTTGTCGGGGAAGCTGACGTCCTTTCCATGGCTGCTCGCCTGTGTTGCCA
CCTGGATTCTGCGCGGGACGTCCTTCTGCTACGTCCCTTCGGCCCTCAATCCAGCGGACCTTCCTTCCCG
CGGCCTGCTGCCGGCTCTGCGGCCTCTTCCGCGTCTTCGCCTTCGCCCTCAGACGAGTCGGATCTCCCTT
TGGGCCGCCTCCCCGCCTGTCTAGCTTGACTGACTGAGATACAGCGTACCTTCAGCTCACAGACATGATA
AGATACATTGATGAGTTTGGACAAACCACAACTAGAATGCAGTGAAAAAAATGCTTTATTTGTGAAATTT
GTGATGCTATTGCTTTATTTGTAACCATTATAAGCTGCAATAAACAAGTTAACAACAACAATTGCATTCA
TTTTATGTTTCAGGTTCAGGGGGAGGTGTGGGAGGTTTTTTAAAGCAAGTAAAACCTCTACAAATGTGGT
ATTGGCCCATCTCTATCGGTATCGTAGCATAACCCCTTGGGGCCTCTAAACGGGTCTTGAGGGGTTTTTT
GTGCCCCTCGGGCCGGATTGCTATCTACCGGCATTGGCGCAGAAAAAAATGCCTGATGCGACGCTGCGCG
TCTTATACTCCCACATATGCCAGATTCAGCAACGGATACGGCTTCCCCAACTTGCCCACTTCCATACGTG
TCCTCCTTACCAGAAATTTATCCTTAAGGTCGTCAGCTATCCTGCAGGCGATCTCTCGATTTCGATCAAG
ACATTCCTTTAATGGTCTTTTCTGGACACCACTAGGGGTCAGAAGTAGTTCATCAAACTTTCTTCCCTCC
CTAATCTCATTGGTTACCTTGGGCTATCGAAACTTAATTAAGCGATCTGCATCTCAATTAGTCAGCAACC
ATAGTCCCGCCCCTAACTCCGCCCATCCCGCCCCTAACTCCGCCCAGTTCCGCCCATTCTCCGCCCCATC
GCTGACTAATTTTTTTTATTTATGCAGAGGCCGAGGCCGCCTCGGCCTCTGAGCTATTCCAGAAGTAGTG
AGGAGGCTTTTTTGGAGGCCTAGGCTTTTGCAAAGGAGGTAGCCAACATGATTGAACAAGATGGATTGCA
CGCAGGTTCTCCCGCCGCTTGGGTGGAGAGGCTATTCGGCTATGACTGGGCACAACAGACAATCGGCTGC
TCTGATGCCGCCGTGTTCCGGCTGTCAGCGCAGGGGCGCCCGGTTCTTTTTGTCAAGACCGACCTGTCCG
GTGCCCTGAATGAACTCCAGGACGAGGCAGCGCGGCTATCGTGGCTGGCCACGACGGGCGTTCCTTGCGC
AGCTGTGCTCGACGTTGTCACTGAAGCGGGAAGGGACTGGCTGCTATTGGGCGAAGTGCCGGGGCAGGAT
CTCCTGTCATCTCACCTTGCTCCTGCCGAGAAAGTATCCATCATGGCTGATGCAATGCGGCGGCTGCATA
CGCTTGATCCGGCTACCTGCCCATTCGACCACCAAGCGAAACATCGCATCGAGCGAGCACGTACTCGGAT
GGAAGCCGGTCTTGTCGATCAGGATGATCTGGACGAAGAGCATCAGGGGCTCGCGCCAGCCGAACTGTTC
GCCAGGCTCAAGGCGCGGATGCCCGACGGCGAGGATCTCGTCGTGACCCACGGCGATGCCTGCTTGCCGA
ATATCATGGTGGAAAATGGCCGCTTTTCTGGATTCATCGACTGTGGCCGGCTGGGTGTGGCGGACCGCTA
TCAGGACATAGCGTTGGCTACCCGTGATATTGCTGAAGAGCTTGGCGGCGAATGGGCTGACCGCTTCCTC
GTGCTTTACGGTATCGCCGCTCCCGATTCGCAGCGCATCGCCTTCTATCGCCTTCTTGACGAGTTCTTCT
AGTATGTAAGCCCTGTGCCTTCTAGTTGCCAGCCATCTGTTGTTTGCCCCTCCCCCGTGCCTTCCTTGAC
CCTGGAAGGTGCCACTCCCACTGTCCTTTCCTAATAAAATGAGGAAATTGCATCGCATTGTCTGAGTAGG
TGTCATTCTATTCTGGGGGGTGGGGTGGGGCAGGACAGCAAGGGGGAGGATTGGGAAGACAATAGCAGGC
ATGCTGGGGATGCGGTGGGCTCTATGGTTAATTAACCAGTCAAGTCAGCTACTTGGCGAGATCGACTTGT
CTGGGTTTCGACTACGCTCAGAATTGCGTCAGTCAAGTTCGATCTGGTCCTTGCTATTGCACCCGTTCTC
CGATTACGAGTTTCATTTAAATCATGTGAGCAAAAGGCCAGCAAAAGGCCAGGAACCGTAAAAAGGCCGC
GTTGCTGGCGTTTTTCCATAGGCTCCGCCCCCCTGACGAGCATCACAAAAATCGACGCTCAAGTCAGAGG
TGGCGAAACCCGACAGGACTATAAAGATACCAGGCGTTTCCCCCTGGAAGCTCCCTCGTGCGCTCTCCTG
TTCCGACCCTGCCGCTTACCGGATACCTGTCCGCCTTTCTCCCTTCGGGAAGCGTGGCGCTTTCTCATAG
CTCACGCTGTAGGTATCTCAGTTCGGTGTAGGTCGTTCGCTCCAAGCTGGGCTGTGTGCACGAACCCCCC
GTTCAGCCCGACCGCTGCGCCTTATCCGGTAACTATCGTCTTGAGTCCAACCCGGTAAGACACGACTTAT
CGCCACTGGCAGCAGCCACTGGTAACAGGATTAGCAGAGCGAGGTATGTAGGCGGTGCTACAGAGTTCTT
GAAGTGGTGGCCTAACTACGGCTACACTAGAAGAACAGTATTTGGTATCTGCGCTCTGCTGAAGCCAGTT
ACCTTCGGAAAAAGAGTTGGTAGCTCTTGATCCGGCAAACAAACCACCGCTGGTAGCGGTGGTTTTTTTG
TTTGCAAGCAGCAGATTACGCGCAGAAAAAAAGGATCTCAAGAAGATCCTTTGATCTTTTCTACGGGGTC
TGACGCTCAGTGGAACGAAAACTCACGTTAAGGGATTTTGGTCATGAGATTATCAAAAAGGATCTTCACC
TAGATCCTTTTAAATTAAAAATGAAGTTTTAAATCAATCTAAAGTATATATGAGTAAACTTGGTCTGACA
GTTACCAATGCTTAATCAGTGAGGCACCTATCTCAGCGATCTGTCTATTTCGTTCATCCATAGTTGCATT
TAAATTTCCGAACTCTCCAAGGCCCTCGTCGGAAAATCTTCAAACCTTTCGTCCGATCCATCTTGCAGGC
TACCTCTCGAACGAACTATCGCAAGTCTCTTGGCCGGCCTTGCGCCTTGGCTATTGCTTGGCAGCGCCTA
TCGCCAGGTATTACTCCAATCCCGAATATCCGAGATCGGGATCACCCGAGAGAAGTTCAACCTACATCCT
CAATCCCGATCTATCCGAGATCCGAGGAATATCGAAATCGGGGCGCGCCTGGTGTACCGAGAACGATCCT
CTCAGTGCGAGTCTCGACGATCCATATCGTTGCTTGGCAGTCAGCCAGTCGGAATCCAGCTTGGGACCCA
GGAAGTCCAATCGTCAGATATTGTACTCAAGCCTGGTCACGGCAGCGTACCGATCTGTTTAAACCTAGAT
ATTGATAGTCTGATCGGTCAACGTATAATCGAGTCCTAGCTTTTGCAAACATCTATCAAGAGACAGGATC
AGCAGGAGGCTTTCGCATGAGTATTCAACATTTCCGTGTCGCCCTTATTCCCTTTTTTGCGGCATTTTGC
CTTCCTGTTTTTGCTCACCCAGAAACGCTGGTGAAAGTAAAAGATGCTGAAGATCAGTTGGGTGCGCGAG
TGGGTTACATCGAACTGGATCTCAACAGCGGTAAGATCCTTGAGAGTTTTCGCCCCGAAGAACGCTTTCC
AATGATGAGCACTTTTAAAGTTCTGCTATGTGGCGCGGTATTATCCCGTATTGACGCCGGGCAAGAGCAA
CTCGGTCGCCGCATACACTATTCTCAGAATGACTTGGTTGAGTATTCACCAGTCACAGAAAAGCATCTTA
CGGATGGCATGACAGTAAGAGAATTATGCAGTGCTGCCATAACCATGAGTGATAACACTGCGGCCAACTT
ACTTCTGACAACGATTGGAGGACCGAAGGAGCTAACCGCTTTTTTGCACAACATGGGGGATCATGTAACT
CGCCTTGATCGTTGGGAACCGGAGCTGAATGAAGCCATACCAAACGACGAGCGTGACACCACGATGCCTG
TAGCAATGGCAACAACCTTGCGTAAACTATTAACTGGCGAACTACTTACTCTAGCTTCCCGGCAACAGTT
GATAGACTGGATGGAGGCGGATAAAGTTGCAGGACCACTTCTGCGCTCGGCCCTTCCGGCTGGCTGGTTT
ATTGCTGATAAATCTGGAGCCGGTGAGCGTGGGTCTCGCGGTATCATTGCAGCACTGGGGCCAGATGGTA
AGCCCTCCCGTATCGTAGTTATCTACACGACGGGGAGTCAGGCAACTATGGATGAACGAAATAGACAGAT
CGCTGAGATAGGTGCCTCACTGATTAAGCATTGGTAACCGATTCTAGGTGCATTGGCGCAGAAAAAAATG
CCTGATGCGACGCTGCGCGTCTTATACTCCCACATATGCCAGATTCAGCAACGGATACGGCTTCCCCAAC
TTGCCCACTTCCATACGTGTCCTCCTTACCAGAAATTTATCCTTAAGATCCCGAATCGTTTAAACTCGAC
TCTGGCTCTATCGAATCTCCGTCGTTTCGAGCTTACGCGAACAGCCGTGGCGCTCATTTGCTCGTCGGGC
ATCGAATCTCGTCAGCTATCGTCAGCTTACCTTTTTGGCAGCGATCGCGGCTCCCGACATCTTGGACCAT
TAGCTCCACAGGTATCTTCTTCCCTCTAGTGGTCATAACAGCAGCTTCAGCTACCTCTCAATTCAAAAAA
CCCCTCAAGACCCGTTTAGAGGCCCCAAGGGGTTATGCTATCAATCGTTGCGTTACACACACAAAAAACC
AACACACATCCATCTTCGATGGATAGCGATTTTATTATCTAACTGCTGATCGAGTGTAGCCAGATCTAGT
AATCAATTACGGGGTCATTAGTTCATAGCCCATATATGGAGTTCCGCGTTACATAACTTACGGTAAATGG
CCCGCCTGGCTGACCGCCCAACGACCCCCGCCCATTGACGTCAATAATGACGTATGTTCCCATAGTAACG
CCAATAGGGACTTTCCATTGACGTCAATGGGTGGAGTATTTACGGTAAACTGCCCACTTGGCAGTACATC
AAGTGTATCATATGCCAAGTACGCCCCCTATTGACGTCAATGACGGTAAATGGCCCGCCTGGCATTATGC
CCAGTACATGACCTTATGGGACTTTCCTACTTGGCAGTACATCTACGTATTAGTCATCGCTATTACCATG
CTGATGCGGTTTTGGCAGTACATCAATGGGCGTGGATAGCGGTTTGACTCACGGGGATTTCCAAGTCTCC
ACCCCATTGACGTCAATGGGAGTTTGTTTTGGCACCAAAATCAACGGGACTTTCCAAAATGTCGTAACAA
CTCCGCCCCATTGACGCAAATGGGCGGTAGGCGTGTACGGTGGGAGGTCTATATAAGCAGAGCTGGTTTA
GTGAACCGTCAGATCGCCTGGAGACGCCATCCACGCTGTTTTGACCTCCATAGAAGACACCGGGACCGAT
CCAGCCTCCCCTCGAAGCTTACATGTGGTACCGAGCTCGGATCCTGAGAACTTCAGGGTGAGTCTATGGG
ACCCTTGATGTTTTCTTTCCCCTTCTTTTCTATGGTTAAGTTCATGTCATAGGAAGGGGAGAAGTAACAG
GGTACACATATTGACCAAATCAGGGTAATTTTGCATTTGTAATTTTAAAAAATGCTTTCTTCTTTTAATA
TACTTTTTTGTTTATCTTATTTCTAATACTTTCCCTAATCTCTTTCTTTCAGGGCAATAATGATACAATG
TATCATGCCTCTTTGCACCATTCTAAAGAATAACAGTGATAATTTCTGGGTTAAGGCAATAGCAATATTT
CTGCATATAAATATTTCTGCATATAAATTGTAACTGATGTAAGAGGTTTCATATTGCTAATAGCAGCTAC
AATCCAGCTACCATTCTGCTTTTATTTTATGGTTGGGATAAGGCTGGATTATTCTGAGTCCAAGCTAGGC
CCTTTTGCTAATCATGTTCATACCTCTTATCTTCCTCCCACAGCTCCTGGGCAACGTGCTGGTCTGTGTG
CTGGCCCATCACTTTGGCAAAGGCGGCCGCCATGTTTGTGTTCCTCGTTCTCCTGCCCCTCGTTTCTTCC
CAATGCGTGAACCTCACAACTAGAACGCAGCTCCCACCCGCTTACACGAACTCTTTTACTCGTGGAGTAT
ACTATCCCGATAAAGTCTTTAGGTCCAGTGTCCTTCATTCTACTCAAGACCTTTTCCTGCCATTCTTCTC
AAATGTCACCTGGTTCCATGCTATCCACGTTTCTGGCACCAACGGAACTAAACGATTTGATAATCCCGTC
TTGCCATTTAACGATGGCGTATACTTTGCCTCAACGGAGAAGTCCAACATTATCCGGGGATGGATATTTG
GCACCACCCTGGACTCCAAGACACAGTCTCTCCTCATTGTGAACAACGCCACCAATGTCGTCATCAAAGT
CTGTGAATTTCAATTTTGTAACGATCCCTTTCTCGATCATAAGAATAACAAGTCTTGGATGGAGTCAGAG
TTCCGCGTTTACAGTTCCGCTAACAACTGTACTTTTGAGTACGTTTCCCAACCATTTCTCATGGATCTTG
AAGGGAAGCAAGGCAACTTCAAGAATCTCCGCGAATTTGTGTTTAAGAATATAGACGGCTACTTCAAAAT
TTATAGCAAGCATACCCCGATAAATCTGGTTCGGGATCTCCCTCAAGGCTTCTCCGCGTTGGAACCCCTC
GTGGACTTGCCGATTGGCATCAACATCACCCGGTTCCAAACCCTTCTTGCCCTTCATCGAAGCTACCTCA
CGCCTGGCGACAGTAGTAGTGGTTGGACAGCGGGCGCAGCAGCCTACTATGTGGGATATTTGCAACCACG
CACCTTTCTTCTCAAATATAACGAAAACGGAACAATTACCGATGCCGTAGACTGTGCCCTCGATCCCCTG
TCCGAAACTAAATGCACACTCAAGTCCTTCACAGTTGAGAAAGGCATATACCAAACCAGTAACTTCCGCG
TCCAACCCACCGAATCCATTGTTCGATTCCCTAACATCACCAATTTGTGTCCTTTCGGTGAAGTATTTAA
TGCCACTCGATTTGCATCAGTTTATGCCTGGAATCGCAAGCGAATATCAAATTGTGTTGCAGATTATAGT
GTCCTGTATAATAGCGCATCATTCAGCACTTTTAAGTGTTATGGGGTCAGCCCTACGAAATTGAATGACT
TGTGTTTTACCAACGTTTACGCAGATTCTTTCGTCATACGCGGCGACGAAGTCCGACAGATTGCACCGGG
GCAAACCGGAAAGATAGCAGACTATAATTATAAGTTGCCGGATGACTTCACCGGCTGCGTTATAGCATGG
AACTCCAATAATCTCGATTCAAAAGTCGGCGGCAACTATAATTATCTTTACCGCCTGTTTCGCAAGTCAA
ATCTGAAGCCCTTTGAACGTGACATCTCCACCGAAATTTATCAAGCTGGCAGCACCCCATGTAATGGAGT
GGAAGGGTTTAACTGTTATTTTCCCCTTCAATCATACGGATTTCAACCAACAAATGGGGTGGGCTATCAA
CCATATCGGGTGGTAGTCTTGAGCTTTGAGCTGCTCCACGCACCGGCTACAGTTTGCGGACCGAAGAAAA
GCACTAACCTGGTGAAGAATAAATGTGTGAACTTCAACTTTAATGGGCTCACCGGAACAGGGGTGCTGAC
AGAATCAAACAAGAAATTTCTCCCTTTTCAACAATTTGGTAGAGACATTGCCGATACCACAGATGCCGTC
CGCGATCCGCAAACACTGGAAATCCTCGATATAACACCCTGTAGCTTCGGCGGGGTCAGCGTGATAACTC
CCGGAACGAACACATCCAACCAAGTGGCTGTCCTGTATCAAGATGTCAACTGTACCGAAGTCCCTGTGGC
GATACACGCCGACCAACTGACACCCACCTGGAGAGTCTACTCAACAGGTTCCAATGTCTTTCAAACTAGA
GCGGGTTGTCTCATTGGCGCTGAGCATGTCAATAATTCATACGAATGTGATATTCCTATTGGGGCAGGAA
TCTGTGCGTCTTATCAAACTCAAACGAACTCACCACGGCGCGCTCGCTCAGTAGCCAGCCAGTCCATAAT
CGCCTATACCATGAGTCTCGGGGCTGAGAACTCCGTGGCTTATTCAAACAATTCCATCGCAATCCCAACT
AACTTTACCATTAGCGTTACCACGGAAATCTTGCCCGTCAGCATGACTAAGACGAGCGTAGACTGTACGA
TGTATATCTGTGGGGATTCCACCGAGTGTAGCAACCTCTTGCTTCAATACGGGTCTTTCTGTACTCAACT
CAACCGAGCATTGACCGGAATTGCGGTCGAACAAGACAAGAATACCCAAGAGGTGTTCGCACAAGTAAAG
CAAATATACAAAACGCCGCCAATCAAAGATTTTGGCGGGTTTAATTTTAGCCAAATACTGCCAGACCCAT
CTAAGCCTTCAAAACGCAGCTTTATCGAGGATCTGCTGTTCAACAAAGTTACGTTGGCTGACGCGGGTTT
CATTAAGCAGTATGGGGATTGTTTGGGAGACATTGCGGCCCGCGACCTTATCTGTGCTCAAAAATTCAAT
GGGTTGACAGTTCTGCCCCCTCTGCTCACTGATGAGATGATTGCACAGTATACATCAGCATTGTTGGCAG
GAACCATTACATCCGGCTGGACTTTTGGCGCGGGTGCGGCCCTTCAAATACCTTTCGCTATGCAAATGGC
TTACAGATTCAATGGGATTGGTGTCACGCAAAATGTATTGTATGAAAATCAGAAGCTGATCGCTAATCAA
TTTAACAGCGCGATTGGCAAGATCCAAGATTCACTGTCAAGCACAGCGTCCGCCCTCGGCAAACTCCAAG
ATGTTGTGAATCAAAACGCCCAGGCCCTGAATACCCTCGTGAAGCAACTGAGTTCTAACTTCGGCGCAAT
CTCCAGCGTCCTCAACGACATATTGTCCAGACTTGATAAGGTGGAAGCCGAGGTGCAAATTGATCGGCTC
ATCACAGGCAGGCTCCAGTCACTCCAAACTTATGTGACACAACAGTTGATCCGGGCTGCTGAGATACGAG
CAAGCGCCAACCTGGCCGCCACTAAAATGTCAGAGTGCGTGCTCGGGCAGTCCAAACGGGTTGACTTTTG
TGGCAAGGGCTATCACTTGATGTCCTTCCCCCAATCCGCCCCACATGGAGTGGTCTTTCTCCACGTCACT
TATGTCCCTGCTCAAGAGAAGAACTTTACGACAGCTCCAGCAATCTGTCACGATGGCAAAGCGCACTTTC
CCAGGGAAGGCGTTTTCGTCAGTAATGGCACGCATTGGTTTGTGACCCAAAGGAATTTCTATGAACCCCA
AATCATAACCACTGACAATACATTTGTCTCAGGCAACTGTGATGTGGTCATTGGGATCGTGAACAACACG
GTATATGATCCCCTGCAACCCGAGTTGGATAGCTTCAAAGAGGAATTGGATAAATACTTTAAGAATCATA
CTTCACCCGATGTTGATCTCGGGGACATATCAGGAATAAATGCAAGTGTCGTCAACATTCAGAAAGAGAT
TGATCGCCTTAATGAGGTCGCCAAGAACTTGAATGAATCTTTGATCGACTTGCAAGAACTGGGCAAATAC
GAACAATATATTAAATGGCCCTG
